>Addgene plasmid #13553 | pRSET FLIPPi-4u | depositor full sequence | sequence record 7679 | Author sequence
GATCTCGATCCCGCGAAATTAATACGACTCACTATAGGGAGACCACAACGGTTTCCCTCTAGAAATAATT
TTGTTTAACTTTAAGAAGGAGATATACATATGCGGGGTTCTCATCATCATCATCATCATGGTATGGCTAG
CATGACTGGTGGACAGCAAATGGGTCGGGATCTGTACGACGATGACGATAAGGATCCGGGCCGCATGGTG
AGCAAGGGCGAGGAGCTGTTCACCGGGGTGGTGCCCATCCTGGTCGAGCTGGACGGCGACGTAAACGGCC
ACAAGTTCAGCGTGTCCGGCGAGGGCGAGGGCGATGCCACCTACGGCAAGCTGACCCTGAAGTTCATCTG
CACCACCGGCAAGCTGCCCGTGCCCTGGCCCACCCTCGTGACCACCCTGACCTGGGGCGTGCAGTGCTTC
AGCCGCTACCCCGACCACATGAAGCAGCACGACTTCTTCAAGTCCGCCATGCCCGAAGGCTACGTCCAGG
AGCGCACCATCTTCTTCAAGGACGACGGCAACTACAAGACCCGCGCCGAGGTGAAGTTCGAGGGCGACAC
CCTGGTGAACCGCATCGAGCTGAAGGGCATCGACTTCAAGGAGGACGGCAACATCCTGGGGCACAAGCTG
GAGTACAACTACATCAGCCACAACGTCTATATCACCGCCGACAAGCAGAAGAACGGCATCAAGGCCAACT
TCAAGATCCGCCACAACATCGAGGACGGCAGCGTGCAGCTCGCCGACCACTACCAGCAGAACACCCCCAT
CGGCGACGGCCCCGTGCTGCTGCCCGACAACCACTACCTGAGCACCCAGTCCGCCCTGAGCAAAGACCCC
AACGAGAAGCGCGATCACATGGTCCTGCTGGAGTTCGTGACCGCCGCCGGGATCGGTACCGTAGGATTTC
TAACAGCGACCTCGGCTCAAGCCCAAACCGTGCAAATCTCCGGGGCGGGCGCGACCTTTGCGGCTCCTTT
GCTGCAACGTTGGTTTGACGCCTACAACCGCACCGTAGACCCCACTGTGCAAGTCAGCTATCAGTCTGTC
GGTAGTGGTGCTGGCCTAGAGCAGGTGATCAATGGCACTGTGGACTTCGGCGCTTCCGAGGCGCCTTTCT
CCGGTGCTCGCCTGGAGAGCTTCCGAGCTAAATACGGCTATGATCCCCTACAGTTGCCTCTGGCGGGAGG
GGCCATCGAGTTTGCCTATAACCTGCCCGGCATTGAAGACGGAGAGCTCATCCTGAAGCGGAAAACCTAC
TGCGGCATCGTGACCGGCGAGATCACTCGCTGGGACGACATTCGCATCAAGGCCGAGAACCCAGGTATAG
CAAACAAGCTGCCACCCCTGGACATCACCTGGGTACACCGCTCTGATGGTTCTGGGGCTACCTTTGTGTT
CACCAACCACATCAGAACTGTCTGCCCTAATTGGACAGCCGGTGCTGGTACTTCTGTCGAGTGGCCTGTT
GGTATTGGAGCCCAAGGGAATGAGGGCGTAGCCGCCACCATCAAGCAGGAGCCAGGGGCGATTGGCTACG
TGAACCAGTCCTATGCCAAGCTGGAAAAGATGGCCACTGCTCGCTTGGAAAACAAAGCGGGCAACATTGT
TGAGTTCTCGACTGAGGCAGCTACCTCGGCGCTGGATGCTCCCATTCCTGATGACTTTGCGCTGTTGGTG
CCCGACCCTGAAGGGCCAAATGACTACCCAATCGTGGGCTTGTTCTGGGTGATGCTGTACCGCGAGTATC
CCGATCAGCAGAAGCTGACCAAGCTGGTGGAGGCTCTGAAGTGGACCCAGGGGCCAGAGGGTCAAGCCAT
CACCAAGGAGCTGGACTACATCCCTATGCCTGAGGCGGTTATCCAGCGGATCTTTGCAGAGCTGGATTCC
ATCACCGTTAACGGTACCGGTGGAATGGTGAGCAAGGGCGAGGAGCTGTTCACCGGGGTGGTGCCCATCC
TGGTCGAGCTGGACGGCGACGTAAACGGCCACAAGTTCAGCGTGTCCGGCGAGGGCGAGGGCGATGCCAC
CTACGGCAAGCTGACCCTGAAGTTCATCTGCACCACCGGCAAGCTGCCCGTGCCCTGGCCCACCCTCGTG
ACCACCTTCGGCTACGGCCTGCAGTGCTTCGCCCGCTACCCCGACCACATGAAGCAGCACGACTTCTTCA
AGTCCGCCATGCCCGAAGGCTACGTCCAGGAGCGCACCATCTTCTTCAAGGACGACGGCAACTACAAGAC
CCGCGCCGAGGTGAAGTTCGAGGGCGACACCCTGGTGAACCGCATCGAGCTGAAGGGCATCGACTTCAAG
GAGGACGGCAACATCCTGGGGCACAAGCTGGAGTACAACTACAACAGCCACAACGTCTATATCATGGCCG
ACAAGCAGAAGAACGGCATCAAGGTGAACTTCAAGATCCGCCACAACATCGAGGACGGCAGCGTGCAGCT
CGCCGACCACTACCAGCAGAACACCCCCATCGGCGACGGCCCCGTGCTGCTGCCCGACAACCACTACCTG
AGCTACCAGTCCGCCCTGAGCAAAGACCCCAACGAGAAGCGCGATCACATGGTCCTGCTGGAGTTCGTGA
CCGCCGCCGGGATCACTCTCGGCATGGACGAGCTGTACAAGTAAAAGCTTGATCCGGCTGCTAACAAAGC
CCGAAAGGAAGCTGAGTTGGCTGCTGCCACCGCTGAGCAATAACTAGCATAACCCCTTGGGGCCTCTAAA
CGGGTCTTGAGGGGTTTTTTGCTGAAAGGAGGAACTATATCCGGATCTGGCGTAATAGCGAAGAGGCCCG
CACCGATCGCCCTTCCCAACAGTTGCGCAGCCTGAATGGCGAATGGG
[124 nt withheld, positions 2848-2971]
C
[91 nt withheld, positions 2973-3063]
A
[49 nt withheld, positions 3065-3113]
CCTTTGACGTTGGAGTCCACGTTCTTT
[37 nt withheld, positions 3141-3177]
ACCCTATCTCGGTCTATTCTTTTGATTTATAAGGGATTTTGCCGATTTCGGCCTATTGGTTAAAAAATGA
GCTGATTTAACAAAAATTTAACGCGAATTTTAACAAAATATTAACGCTTACAATTTAGGTGGCACTTTTC
GGGGAAATGTGCGCGGAACCCCTATTTGTTTATTTTTCTAAATACATTCAAATATGTATCCGCTCATGAG
ACAATAACCCTGATAAATGCTTCAATAATATTGAAAAAGGAAGAGTATGAGTATTCAACATTTCCGTGTC
GCCCTTATTCCCTTTTTTGCGGCATTTTGCCTTCCTGTTTTTGCTCACCCAGAAACGCTGGTGAAAGTAA
AAGATGCTGAAGATCAGTTGGGTGCACGAGTGGGTTACATCGAACTGGATCTCAACAGCGGTAAGATCCT
TGAGAGTTTTCGCCCCGAAGAACGTTTTCCAATGATGAGCACTTTTAAAGTTCTGCTATGTGGCGCGGTA
TTATCCCGTATTGACGCCGGGCAAGAGCAACTCGGTCGCCGCATACACTATTCTCAGAATGACTTGGTTG
AGTACTCACCAGTCACAGAAAAGCATCTTACGGATGGCATGACAGTAAGAGAATTATGCAGTGCTGCCAT
AACCATGAGTGATAACACTGCGGCCAACTTACTTCTGACAACGATCGGAGGACCGAAGGAGCTAACCGCT
TTTTTGCACAACATGGGGGATCATGTAACTCGCCTTGATCGTTGGGAACCGGAGCTGAATGAAGCCATAC
CAAACGACGAGCGTGACACCACGATGCCTGTAGCAATGGCAACAACGTTGCGCAAACTATTAACTGGCGA
ACTACTTACTCTAGCTTCCCGGCAACAATTAATAGACTGGATGGAGGCGGATAAAGTTGCAGGACCACTT
CTGCGCTCGGCCCTTCCGGCTGGCTGGTTTATTGCTGATAAATCTGGAGCCGGTGAGCGTGGGTCTCGCG
GTATCATTGCAGCACTGGGGCCAGATGGTAAGCCCTCCCGTATCGTAGTTATCTACACGACGGGGAGTCA
GGCAACTATGGATGAACGAAATAGACAGATCGCTGAGATAGGTGCCTCACTGATTAAGCATTGGTAACTG
TCAGACCAAGTTTACTCATATATACTTTAGATTGATTTAAAACTTCATTTTTAATTTAAAAGGATCTAGG
TGAAGATCCTTTTTGATAATCTCATGACCAAAATCCCTTAACGTGAGTTTTCGTTCCACTGAGCGTCAGA
CCCCGTAGAAAAGATCAAAGGATCTTCTTGAGATCCTTTTTTTCTGCGCGTAATCTGCTGCTTGCAAACA
AAAAAACCACCGCTACCAGCGGTGGTTTGTTTGCCGGATCAAGAGCTACCAACTCTTTTTCCGAAGGTAA
CTGGCTTCAGCAGAGCGCAGATACCAAATACTGTTCTTCTAGTGTAGCCGTAGTTAGGCCACCACTTCAA
GAACTCTGTAGCACCGCCTACATACCTCGCTCTGCTAATCCTGTTACCAGTGGCTGCTGCCAGTGGCGAT
AAGTCGTGTCTTACCGGGTTGGACTCAAGACGATAGTTACCGGATAAGGCGCAGCGGTCGGGCTGAACGG
GGGGTTCGTGCACACAGCCCAGCTTGGAGCGAACGACCTACACCGAACTGAGATACCTACAGCGTGAGCT
ATGAGAAAGCGCCACGCTTCCCGAAGGGAGAAAGGCGGACAGGTATCCGGTAAGCGGCAGGGTCGGAACA
GGAGAGCGCACGAGGGAGCTTCCAGGGGGAAACGCCTGGTATCTTTATAGTCCTGTCGGGTTTCGCCACC
TCTGACTTGAGCGTCGATTTTTGTGATGCTCGTCAGGGGGGCGGAGCCTATGGAAAAACGCCAGCAACGC
GGCCTTTTTACGGTTCCTGGCCTTTTGCTGGCCTTTTGCTCACATGTTCTTTCCTGCGTTATCCCCTGAT
TCTGTGGATAACCGTATTACCGCCTTTGAGTGAGCTGATACCGCTCGCCGCAGCCGAACGACCGAGCGCA
GCGAGTCAGTGAGCGAGGAAGCGGAAGAGCGCCCAATACGCAAACCGCCTCTCCCCGCGCGTTGGCCGAT
TCATTAATGCAG
Features (pLannotate 1.2.2; 15 found; start..end, strand, type, name):
     20..38      +  promoter       T7 promoter: promoter for bacteriophage T7 RNA polymerase
     70..92      +  RBS            RBS: efficient ribosome binding site from bacteriophage T7 gene 10 (Olins and Rangwala, 1989)
    112..132     +  CDS            capTEV™ (fragment): composite tag for in vivo biotinylation, TEV protease cleavage, and 6xHis tagging
    133..165     +  CDS            T7 tag (gene 10 leader): leader peptide from bacteriophage T7 gene 10 promotes efficient translation in E. coli
    169..192     +  CDS            Xpress™ tag: Xpress™ epitope tag, including an enterokinase recognition and cleavage site
    205..906     +  CDS            ECFP: ECFP is a basic (constitutively fluorescent) cyan fluorescent protein published in 1996, derived from Aequorea victoria. It has low acid sensitivity.
   1915..2634    +  CDS            EYFP: enhanced YFP mammalian codon-optimized
   2647..2696    +  CDS            SET1 (fragment): solubility-enhancement tag derived from T7 phage gene 10B
   2704..2751    +  terminator     T7 terminator: transcription terminator for bacteriophage T7 RNA polymerase
   2777..2843    +  CDS            lacZα (fragment): LacZα fragment of β-galactosidase; lacZ fragment
   2848..3276    +  rep_origin     f1 ori (sequence partly withheld): f1 bacteriophage origin of replication; arrow indicates direction of (+) strand synthesis
   3329..3433    +  promoter       AmpR promoter: bla
   3434..4294    +  CDS            AmpR: β-lactamase; bla; confers resistance to ampicillin, carbenicillin, and related antibiotics
   4465..5053    +  rep_origin     ori: high-copy-number ColE1/pMB1/pBR322/pUC origin of replication
   5236..5289    +  CDS            lacI (fragment): lac repressor; lacI; The lac repressor binds to the lac operator to inhibit transcription in E. coli. This inhibition can be relieved by adding lactose or isopropyl-β-D-thiogalactopyranoside (IPTG).
