[The description below was written by a language model from this plasmid's Addgene catalogue record and pLannotate feature annotations shown in this document.]
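Description:
pRSET FLIPPi-4u is a bacterial expression plasmid built on the pRSET-B backbone that encodes a genetically encoded FRET nanosensor for inorganic phosphate. It is a high-copy plasmid maintained through a ColE1/pUC-type origin and selected with ampicillin via the β-lactamase (AmpR) gene under its own promoter. An f1 phage origin is also present, allowing single-stranded DNA production. The annotated sequence is about 5.3 kb, consistent with a roughly 2.4 kb insert in a 2.9 kb backbone.

The insert, cloned between BamHI and HindIII sites that remain intact, is a three-part fusion: ECFP at the N terminus, a phosphate-binding protein (PiBP) from Synechococcus in the middle, and EYFP at the C terminus. The binding protein itself was not recognised by the automated annotation, but it evidently occupies the unannotated gap of about 1 kb between the two fluorescent protein coding sequences. It carries a T163A substitution; the record does not say what this does, though such binding-pocket mutations are commonly used to create affinity variants within a sensor series. Sensors of this design report ligand binding as a conformational change that alters energy transfer between the cyan donor and yellow acceptor.

Expression is driven by the T7 promoter with the T7 gene 10 ribosome binding site and ends at a T7 terminator, so a host supplying T7 RNA polymerase is required. The vector's N-terminal leader contributes a His-tag-containing segment, the T7 gene 10 leader and an Xpress epitope with an enterokinase cleavage site, which should permit affinity purification and detection of the sensor protein. Short lacZα, lacI and SET1 hits are fragmentary matches to backbone sequence. The associated publication concerns in vivo phosphate tracking.
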