Addgene plasmid #13553: pRSET FLIPPi-4u
Depositing lab: Wolf Frommer. Depositing organization: Carnegie Institution for Science. Publication: A novel analytical method for in vivo phosphate tracking. Gu H, Lalonde S, Okumoto S, Looger LL, Scharff-Poulsen AM, Grossman AR, Kossmann J, Jakobsen I, Frommer WB. FEBS Lett. 2006 Oct 30. 580(25):5885-93. 10.1016/j.febslet.2006.09.048 PubMed 17034793.
Backbone
  Vector backbone: pRSET-B
  Backbone size w/o insert (bp): 2897
  Vector type: Bacterial Expression
Growth in bacteria
  Bacterial resistance: Ampicillin, 100 μg/mL
  Growth temperature: 37°C
  Growth strain: DH5alpha
  Copy number: High Copy
Gene/Insert
  Gene/Insert name: FLIPPi T163A (alt names: ECFP-PiBP-EYFP; Phosphate binding protein)
  Species: Synechococcus
  Insert size (bp): 2400
  Mutation: T163A in binding protein
  Tag / fusion protein: ECFP (N terminal on insert); EYFP (C terminal on insert)
  Cloning method: Restriction Enzyme; 5′ cloning site BamHI (not destroyed); 3′ cloning site HindIII (not destroyed)
  Sequencing primers: 5′ N/A
Terms and licenses: Academic/Nonprofit Terms; Industry Terms: Not Available to Industry
Depositor comments: For more information, see http://carnegiedpb.stanford.edu/research/frommer/nanosensors/index.html
How to cite: pRSET FLIPPi-4u was a gift from Wolf Frommer (Addgene plasmid # 13553 ; http://n2t.net/addgene:13553 ; RRID:Addgene_13553)
