>Addgene plasmid #13553 | pRSET FLIPPi-4u | addgene partial sequence | sequence record 19946 | 13553 with FLIPPi (ATACCAACAGGCCACTCGAC)
TCATTGGGCAGACAGTTCTGATGTGGTTGGTGAACACAAAGGTAGCCCCAGAACCATCAGAGCGGTGTAC
CCAGGTGATGTCCAGGGGTGGCAGCTTGTTTGCTATACCTGGGTTCTCGGCCTTGATGCGAATGTCGTCC
CAGCGAGTGATCTCGCCGGTCACGATGCCGCAGTAGGTTTTCCGCTTCAGGATGAGCTCTCCGTCTTCAA
TGCCGGGCAGGTTATAGGCAAACTCGATGGCCCCTCCCGCCAGAGGCAACTGTAGGGGATCATAGCCGTA
TTTAGCTCGGAAGCTCTCCAGGCGAGCACCGGAGAAAGGCGCCTCGGAAGCGCCGAAGTCCACAGTGCCA
TTGATCACCTGCTCTAGGCCAGCACCACTACCGACAGACTGATAGCTGACTTGCACAGTGGGGTCTACGG
TGCGGTTGTAGGCGTCAAACCAACGTTGCAGCAAAGGAGCCGCAAAGGTCGCGCCCGCCCCGGAGATTTG
CACGGTTTGGGCTTGAGCCGAGGTCGCTGTTAGAAATCCTACGGTACCGATCCCGGCGGCGGTCACGAAC
TCCAGCAGGACCATGTGATCGCGCTTCTCGTTGGGGTCTTTGCTCAGGGCGGACTGGGTGCTCAGGTAGT
GGTTGTCGGGCAGCAGCACGGGGCCGTCGCCGA
